Addgene plasmid #77893: SIK1 gRNA (BRDN0001487095)
Purpose: 3rd generation lentiviral gRNA plasmid targeting human SIK1
Depositing lab: John Doench & David Root. Depositing organization: Broad Institute. Publication: Optimized sgRNA design to maximize activity and minimize off-target effects of CRISPR-Cas9. Doench JG, Fusi N, Sullender M, Hegde M, Vaimberg EW, Donovan KF, Smith I, Tothova Z, Wilen C, Orchard R, Virgin HW, Listgarten J, Root DE. Nat Biotechnol. 2016 Jan 18. doi: 10.1038/nbt.3437. PubMed 26780180.
Backbone
  Vector backbone: lentiGuide-Puro
  Backbone manufacturer: Zhang Lab (Addgene plasmid # 52963)
  Vector type: Mammalian Expression, Lentiviral, CRISPR
  Selectable markers: Puromycin
Growth in bacteria
  Bacterial resistance: Ampicillin, 100 μg/mL
  Growth temperature: 37°C
  Growth strain: DH5alpha
  Copy number: High Copy
Gene/Insert
  Gene/Insert name: SIK1 (alt names: SIK1; NM_173354.3)
  gRNA/shRNA sequence: CCCCTCAAAGACTTCCGGGG
  Species: H. sapiens (human)
  Entrez Gene: SIK1 (a.k.a. DEE30, MSK, SIK, SIK-1, SIK1B, SNF1LK)
  Promoter: hU6
  Cloning method: Unknown
  Sequencing primers: 5′ U6-F; 3′ pS2-R
Terms and licenses: Academic/Nonprofit Terms; Industry Terms: Not Available to Industry
Depositor comments: The gRNA was designed to target the following Genbank reference sequence(s): NM_173354.3. Note that this plasmid does NOT contain Cas9. It should be used in conjunction with lentiCas9-Blast (Addgene #52962) or otherwise with cell lines already expressing Cas9. Browse the full kinome gRNA library at http://www.addgene.org/pooled-library/broadgpp-human-kinome/ or visit http://www.broadinstitute.org/rnai/public/ for detailed protocols and information.
How to cite: SIK1 gRNA (BRDN0001487095) was a gift from John Doench & David Root (Addgene plasmid # 77893 ; http://n2t.net/addgene:77893 ; RRID:Addgene_77893)
