[The description below was written by a language model from this plasmid's Addgene catalogue record and pLannotate feature annotations shown in this document.]
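Description:
SIK1 gRNA (BRDN0001487095) is a third-generation lentiviral CRISPR guide plasmid built on the lentiGuide-Puro backbone, carrying a single guide RNA directed against human SIK1 (designed against reference transcript NM_173354.3). It is propagated in E. coli as a high-copy plasmid through a ColE1/pUC-type origin with ampicillin selection from the β-lactamase gene. The backbone also retains an f1 origin, an SV40 origin and poly(A) signal, and remnants of lac and T7/T3 cloning-vector sequence.

The lentiviral transfer cassette begins with an RSV promoter fused to a truncated HIV-1 5' LTR, which drives Tat-independent production of genomic RNA in packaging cells. This is followed by the Ψ packaging signal with a partial gag sequence and the Rev response element for Rev-dependent nuclear export. Downstream, a human U6 RNA polymerase III promoter expresses the SIK1-targeting spacer fused to the Streptococcus pyogenes Cas9 gRNA scaffold. A cPPT/CTS element then aids nuclear import of the provirus. A separate EF-1α promoter with its intron A drives puromycin N-acetyltransferase, allowing selection of transduced mammalian cells. WPRE enhances transcript expression, and the ΔU3 self-inactivating 3' LTR closes the cassette.

The plasmid does not encode Cas9, so it must be used with a separate Cas9 vector such as lentiCas9-Blast or in cells that already express the nuclease. It is an individual clone associated with a human kinome gRNA library and is suited to knocking out SIK1 by lentiviral delivery with puromycin selection.
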