Features (pLannotate 1.2.2; 29 found; start..end, strand, type, name):
     14..80      +  CDS            small t antigen (fragment): SV40 (simian virus 40) small t antigen
    106..317     +  promoter       EF-1α core promoter: core promoter for human elongation factor EF-1α
    318..1256    +  intron         EF-1α intron A: intron upstream of the start codon of human EF-1α
   1278..1877    +  CDS            PuroR (fragment): puromycin N-acetyltransferase; pac from Streptomyces; confers resistance to puromycin
   1893..2481    +  misc_feature   WPRE: woodchuck hepatitis virus posttranscriptional regulatory element
   2532..2551    +  misc_feature   cPPT/CTS (fragment): central polypurine tract and central termination sequence of HIV-1
   2553..2786    +  LTR            3' LTR (ΔU3): self-inactivating 3' long terminal repeat (LTR) from HIV-1
   2864..2985    +  polyA_signal   SV40 poly(A) signal: SV40 polyadenylation signal
   3025..3160    +  rep_origin     SV40 ori: SV40 origin of replication
   3181..3199    -  promoter       T7 promoter: promoter for bacteriophage T7 RNA polymerase
   3207..3362    +  CDS            lacZα (fragment): LacZα fragment of β-galactosidase; lacZ fragment
   3367..3795    +  rep_origin     f1 ori (sequence partly withheld): f1 bacteriophage origin of replication; arrow indicates direction of (+) strand synthesis
   3848..3952    +  promoter       AmpR promoter: bla
   3953..4813    +  CDS            AmpR: β-lactamase; bla; confers resistance to ampicillin, carbenicillin, and related antibiotics
   4984..5572    +  rep_origin     ori: high-copy-number ColE1/pMB1/pBR322/pUC origin of replication
   5755..5847    +  CDS            lacI (fragment): lac repressor; lacI; The lac repressor binds to the lac operator to inhibit transcription in E. coli. This inhibition can be relieved by adding lactose or isopropyl-β-D-thiogalactopyranoside (IPTG).
   5860..5881    +  protein_bind   CAP binding site: CAP binding activates transcription in the presence of cAMP. E. coli catabolite activator protein
   5896..5926    +  promoter       lac promoter: promoter for the E. coli lac operon
   5934..5950    +  protein_bind   lac operator: The lac repressor binds to the lac operator to inhibit transcription in E. coli. This inhibition can be relieved by adding lactose or isopropyl-β-D-thiogalactopyranoside (IPTG). lac repressor encoded by lacI
   5995..6013    +  promoter       T3 promoter: promoter for bacteriophage T3 RNA polymerase
   6041..6267    +  promoter       RSV promoter: Rous sarcoma virus enhancer/promoter
   6268..6448    +  LTR            5' LTR (truncated): truncated 5' long terminal repeat (LTR) from HIV-1
   6495..6620    +  misc_feature   HIV-1 Ψ: packaging signal of human immunodeficiency virus type 1
   6604..6967    +  CDS            HIV-1 gag (fragment): gag protein from human immunodeficiency virus 1; gag
   7113..7346    +  misc_feature   RRE: The Rev response element (RRE) of HIV-1 allows for Rev-dependent mRNA export from the nucleus to the cytoplasm.
   7723..7749    +  CDS            Rev (fragment): human immunodeficiency virus 1 (HIV-1) Rev protein; rev; enhances nuclear export of unspliced and incompletely spliced viral mRNAs
   7753..7993    +  promoter       U6 promoter: RNA polymerase III promoter for human U6 snRNA
   8023..8098    +  misc_RNA       gRNA scaffold: guide RNA scaffold for the Streptococcus pyogenes CRISPR/Cas9 system
   8154..8271    +  misc_feature   cPPT/CTS: central polypurine tract and central termination sequence of HIV-1
>Addgene plasmid #77893 | SIK1 gRNA (BRDN0001487095) | addgene full sequence | sequence record 188602 | Addgene Assembled Sequence
CCCGGGTGCAAAGATGGATAAAGTTTTAAACAGAGAGGAATCTTTGCAGCTAATGGACCTTCTAGGTCTT
GAAAGGAGTGGGAATTGGCTCCGGTGCCCGTCAGTGGGCAGAGCGCACATCGCCCACAGTCCCCGAGAAG
TTGGGGGGAGGGGTCGGCAATTGATCCGGTGCCTAGAGAAGGTGGCGCGGGGTAAACTGGGAAAGTGATG
TCGTGTACTGGCTCCGCCTTTTTCCCGAGGGTGGGGGAGAACCGTATATAAGTGCAGTAGTCGCCGTGAA
CGTTCTTTTTCGCAACGGGTTTGCCGCCAGAACACAGGTAAGTGCCGTGTGTGGTTCCCGCGGGCCTGGC
CTCTTTACGGGTTATGGCCCTTGCGTGCCTTGAATTACTTCCACCTGGCTGCAGTACGTGATTCTTGATC
CCGAGCTTCGGGTTGGAAGTGGGTGGGAGAGTTCGAGGCCTTGCGCTTAAGGAGCCCCTTCGCCTCGTGC
TTGAGTTGAGGCCTGGCCTGGGCGCTGGGGCCGCCGCGTGCGAATCTGGTGGCACCTTCGCGCCTGTCTC
GCTGCTTTCGATAAGTCTCTAGCCATTTAAAATTTTTGATGACCTGCTGCGACGCTTTTTTTCTGGCAAG
ATAGTCTTGTAAATGCGGGCCAAGATCTGCACACTGGTATTTCGGTTTTTGGGGCCGCGGGCGGCGACGG
GGCCCGTGCGTCCCAGCGCACATGTTCGGCGAGGCGGGGCCTGCGAGCGCGGCCACCGAGAATCGGACGG
GGGTAGTCTCAAGCTGGCCGGCCTGCTCTGGTGCCTGGCCTCGCGCCGCCGTGTATCGCCCCGCCCTGGG
CGGCAAGGCTGGCCCGGTCGGCACCAGTTGCGTGAGCGGAAAGATGGCCGCTTCCCGGCCCTGCTGCAGG
GAGCTCAAAATGGAGGACGCGGCGCTCGGGAGAGCGGGCGGGTGAGTCACCCACACAAAGGAAAAGGGCC
TTTCCGTCCTCAGCCGTCGCTTCATGTGACTCCACGGAGTACCGGGCGCCGTCCAGGCACCTCGATTAGT
TCTCGAGCTTTTGGAGTACGTCGTCTTTAGGTTGGGGGGAGGGGTTTTATGCGATGGAGTTTCCCCACAC
TGAGTGGGTGGAGACTGAAGTTAGGCCAGCTTGGCACTTGATGTAATTCTCCTTGGAATTTGCCCTTTTT
GAGTTTGGATCTTGGTTCATTCTCAAGCCTCAGACAGTGGTTCAAAGTTTTTTTCTTCCATTTCAGGTGT
CGTGACGTACGGCCACCATGACCGAGTACAAGCCCACGGTGCGCCTCGCCACCCGCGACGACGTCCCCAG
GGCCGTACGCACCCTCGCCGCCGCGTTCGCCGACTACCCCGCCACGCGCCACACCGTCGATCCGGACCGC
CACATCGAGCGGGTCACCGAGCTGCAAGAACTCTTCCTCACGCGCGTCGGGCTCGACATCGGCAAGGTGT
GGGTCGCGGACGACGGCGCCGCCGTGGCGGTCTGGACCACGCCGGAGAGCGTCGAAGCGGGGGCGGTGTT
CGCCGAGATCGGCCCGCGCATGGCCGAGTTGAGCGGTTCCCGGCTGGCCGCGCAGCAACAGATGGAAGGC
CTCCTGGCGCCGCACCGGCCCAAGGAGCCCGCGTGGTTCCTGGCCACCGTCGGAGTCTCGCCCGACCACC
AGGGCAAGGGTCTGGGCAGCGCCGTCGTGCTCCCCGGAGTGGAGGCGGCCGAGCGCGCCGGGGTGCCCGC
CTTCCTGGAGACCTCCGCGCCCCGCAACCTCCCCTTCTACGAGCGGCTCGGCTTCACCGTCACCGCCGAC
GTCGAGGTGCCCGAAGGACCGCGCACCTGGTGCATGACCCGCAAGCCCGGTGCCTGAACGCGTTAAGTCG
ACAATCAACCTCTGGATTACAAAATTTGTGAAAGATTGACTGGTATTCTTAACTATGTTGCTCCTTTTAC
GCTATGTGGATACGCTGCTTTAATGCCTTTGTATCATGCTATTGCTTCCCGTATGGCTTTCATTTTCTCC
TCCTTGTATAAATCCTGGTTGCTGTCTCTTTATGAGGAGTTGTGGCCCGTTGTCAGGCAACGTGGCGTGG
TGTGCACTGTGTTTGCTGACGCAACCCCCACTGGTTGGGGCATTGCCACCACCTGTCAGCTCCTTTCCGG
GACTTTCGCTTTCCCCCTCCCTATTGCCACGGCGGAACTCATCGCCGCCTGCCTTGCCCGCTGCTGGACA
GGGGCTCGGCTGTTGGGCACTGACAATTCCGTGGTGTTGTCGGGGAAATCATCGTCCTTTCCTTGGCTGC
TCGCCTGTGTTGCCACCTGGATTCTGCGCGGGACGTCCTTCTGCTACGTCCCTTCGGCCCTCAATCCAGC
GGACCTTCCTTCCCGCGGCCTGCTGCCGGCTCTGCGGCCTCTTCCGCGTCTTCGCCTTCGCCCTCAGACG
AGTCGGATCTCCCTTTGGGCCGCCTCCCCGCGTCGACTTTAAGACCAATGACTTACAAGGCAGCTGTAGA
TCTTAGCCACTTTTTAAAAGAAAAGGGGGGACTGGAAGGGCTAATTCACTCCCAACGAAGACAAGATCTG
CTTTTTGCTTGTACTGGGTCTCTCTGGTTAGACCAGATCTGAGCCTGGGAGCTCTCTGGCTAACTAGGGA
ACCCACTGCTTAAGCCTCAATAAAGCTTGCCTTGAGTGCTTCAAGTAGTGTGTGCCCGTCTGTTGTGTGA
CTCTGGTAACTAGAGATCCCTCAGACCCTTTTAGTCAGTGTGGAAAATCTCTAGCAGTACGTATAGTAGT
TCATGTCATCTTATTATTCAGTATTTATAACTTGCAAAGAAATGAATATCAGAGAGTGAGAGGAACTTGT
TTATTGCAGCTTATAATGGTTACAAATAAAGCAATAGCATCACAAATTTCACAAATAAAGCATTTTTTTC
ACTGCATTCTAGTTGTGGTTTGTCCAAACTCATCAATGTATCTTATCATGTCTGGCTCTAGCTATCCCGC
CCCTAACTCCGCCCATCCCGCCCCTAACTCCGCCCAGTTCCGCCCATTCTCCGCCCCATGGCTGACTAAT
TTTTTTTATTTATGCAGAGGCCGAGGCCGCCTCGGCCTCTGAGCTATTCCAGAAGTAGTGAGGAGGCTTT
TTTGGAGGCCTAGGGACGTACCCAATTCGCCCTATAGTGAGTCGTATTACGCGCGCTCACTGGCCGTCGT
TTTACAACGTCGTGACTGGGAAAACCCTGGCGTTACCCAACTTAATCGCCTTGCAGCACATCCCCCTTTC
GCCAGCTGGCGTAATAGCGAAGAGGCCCGCACCGATCGCCCTTCCCAACAGTTGCGCAGCCTGAATGGCG
AATGGG
[124 nt withheld, positions 3367-3490]
C
[91 nt withheld, positions 3492-3582]
A
[49 nt withheld, positions 3584-3632]
CCTTTGACGTTGGAGTCCACGTTCTTT
[37 nt withheld, positions 3660-3696]
ACCCTATCTCGGTCTATTCTTTTGATTTATAAGGGATTTTGCCGATTTCGGCCTATTGGTTAAAAAATGA
GCTGATTTAACAAAAATTTAACGCGAATTTTAACAAAATATTAACGCTTACAATTTAGGTGGCACTTTTC
GGGGAAATGTGCGCGGAACCCCTATTTGTTTATTTTTCTAAATACATTCAAATATGTATCCGCTCATGAG
ACAATAACCCTGATAAATGCTTCAATAATATTGAAAAAGGAAGAGTATGAGTATTCAACATTTCCGTGTC
GCCCTTATTCCCTTTTTTGCGGCATTTTGCCTTCCTGTTTTTGCTCACCCAGAAACGCTGGTGAAAGTAA
AAGATGCTGAAGATCAGTTGGGTGCACGAGTGGGTTACATCGAACTGGATCTCAACAGCGGTAAGATCCT
TGAGAGTTTTCGCCCCGAAGAACGTTTTCCAATGATGAGCACTTTTAAAGTTCTGCTATGTGGCGCGGTA
TTATCCCGTATTGACGCCGGGCAAGAGCAACTCGGTCGCCGCATACACTATTCTCAGAATGACTTGGTTG
AGTACTCACCAGTCACAGAAAAGCATCTTACGGATGGCATGACAGTAAGAGAATTATGCAGTGCTGCCAT
AACCATGAGTGATAACACTGCGGCCAACTTACTTCTGACAACGATCGGAGGACCGAAGGAGCTAACCGCT
TTTTTGCACAACATGGGGGATCATGTAACTCGCCTTGATCGTTGGGAACCGGAGCTGAATGAAGCCATAC
CAAACGACGAGCGTGACACCACGATGCCTGTAGCAATGGCAACAACGTTGCGCAAACTATTAACTGGCGA
ACTACTTACTCTAGCTTCCCGGCAACAATTAATAGACTGGATGGAGGCGGATAAAGTTGCAGGACCACTT
CTGCGCTCGGCCCTTCCGGCTGGCTGGTTTATTGCTGATAAATCTGGAGCCGGTGAGCGTGGGTCTCGCG
GTATCATTGCAGCACTGGGGCCAGATGGTAAGCCCTCCCGTATCGTAGTTATCTACACGACGGGGAGTCA
GGCAACTATGGATGAACGAAATAGACAGATCGCTGAGATAGGTGCCTCACTGATTAAGCATTGGTAACTG
TCAGACCAAGTTTACTCATATATACTTTAGATTGATTTAAAACTTCATTTTTAATTTAAAAGGATCTAGG
TGAAGATCCTTTTTGATAATCTCATGACCAAAATCCCTTAACGTGAGTTTTCGTTCCACTGAGCGTCAGA
CCCCGTAGAAAAGATCAAAGGATCTTCTTGAGATCCTTTTTTTCTGCGCGTAATCTGCTGCTTGCAAACA
AAAAAACCACCGCTACCAGCGGTGGTTTGTTTGCCGGATCAAGAGCTACCAACTCTTTTTCCGAAGGTAA
CTGGCTTCAGCAGAGCGCAGATACCAAATACTGTTCTTCTAGTGTAGCCGTAGTTAGGCCACCACTTCAA
GAACTCTGTAGCACCGCCTACATACCTCGCTCTGCTAATCCTGTTACCAGTGGCTGCTGCCAGTGGCGAT
AAGTCGTGTCTTACCGGGTTGGACTCAAGACGATAGTTACCGGATAAGGCGCAGCGGTCGGGCTGAACGG
GGGGTTCGTGCACACAGCCCAGCTTGGAGCGAACGACCTACACCGAACTGAGATACCTACAGCGTGAGCT
ATGAGAAAGCGCCACGCTTCCCGAAGGGAGAAAGGCGGACAGGTATCCGGTAAGCGGCAGGGTCGGAACA
GGAGAGCGCACGAGGGAGCTTCCAGGGGGAAACGCCTGGTATCTTTATAGTCCTGTCGGGTTTCGCCACC
TCTGACTTGAGCGTCGATTTTTGTGATGCTCGTCAGGGGGGCGGAGCCTATGGAAAAACGCCAGCAACGC
GGCCTTTTTACGGTTCCTGGCCTTTTGCTGGCCTTTTGCTCACATGTTCTTTCCTGCGTTATCCCCTGAT
TCTGTGGATAACCGTATTACCGCCTTTGAGTGAGCTGATACCGCTCGCCGCAGCCGAACGACCGAGCGCA
GCGAGTCAGTGAGCGAGGAAGCGGAAGAGCGCCCAATACGCAAACCGCCTCTCCCCGCGCGTTGGCCGAT
TCATTAATGCAGCTGGCACGACAGGTTTCCCGACTGGAAAGCGGGCAGTGAGCGCAACGCAATTAATGTG
AGTTAGCTCACTCATTAGGCACCCCAGGCTTTACACTTTATGCTTCCGGCTCGTATGTTGTGTGGAATTG
TGAGCGGATAACAATTTCACACAGGAAACAGCTATGACCATGATTACGCCAAGCGCGCAATTAACCCTCA
CTAAAGGGAACAAAAGCTGGAGCTGCAAGCTTAATGTAGTCTTATGCAATACTCTTGTAGTCTTGCAACA
TGGTAACGATGAGTTAGCAACATGCCTTACAAGGAGAGAAAAAGCACCGTGCATGCCGATTGGTGGAAGT
AAGGTGGTACGATCGTGCCTTATTAGGAAGGCAACAGACGGGTCTGACATGGATTGGACGAACCACTGAA
TTGCCGCATTGCAGAGATATTGTATTTAAGTGCCTAGCTCGATACATAAACGGGTCTCTCTGGTTAGACC
AGATCTGAGCCTGGGAGCTCTCTGGCTAACTAGGGAACCCACTGCTTAAGCCTCAATAAAGCTTGCCTTG
AGTGCTTCAAGTAGTGTGTGCCCGTCTGTTGTGTGACTCTGGTAACTAGAGATCCCTCAGACCCTTTTAG
TCAGTGTGGAAAATCTCTAGCAGTGGCGCCCGAACAGGGACTTGAAAGCGAAAGGGAAACCAGAGGAGCT
CTCTCGACGCAGGACTCGGCTTGCTGAAGCGCGCACGGCAAGAGGCGAGGGGCGGCGACTGGTGAGTACG
CCAAAAATTTTGACTAGCGGAGGCTAGAAGGAGAGAGATGGGTGCGAGAGCGTCAGTATTAAGCGGGGGA
GAATTAGATCGCGATGGGAAAAAATTCGGTTAAGGCCAGGGGGAAAGAAAAAATATAAATTAAAACATAT
AGTATGGGCAAGCAGGGAGCTAGAACGATTCGCAGTTAATCCTGGCCTGTTAGAAACATCAGAAGGCTGT
AGACAAATACTGGGACAGCTACAACCATCCCTTCAGACAGGATCAGAAGAACTTAGATCATTATATAATA
CAGTAGCAACCCTCTATTGTGTGCATCAAAGGATAGAGATAAAAGACACCAAGGAAGCTTTAGACAAGAT
AGAGGAAGAGCAAAACAAAAGTAAGACCACCGCACAGCAAGCGGCCGCTGATCTTCAGACCTGGAGGAGG
AGATATGAGGGACAATTGGAGAAGTGAATTATATAAATATAAAGTAGTAAAAATTGAACCATTAGGAGTA
GCACCCACCAAGGCAAAGAGAAGAGTGGTGCAGAGAGAAAAAAGAGCAGTGGGAATAGGAGCTTTGTTCC
TTGGGTTCTTGGGAGCAGCAGGAAGCACTATGGGCGCAGCGTCAATGACGCTGACGGTACAGGCCAGACA
ATTATTGTCTGGTATAGTGCAGCAGCAGAACAATTTGCTGAGGGCTATTGAGGCGCAACAGCATCTGTTG
CAACTCACAGTCTGGGGCATCAAGCAGCTCCAGGCAAGAATCCTGGCTGTGGAAAGATACCTAAAGGATC
AACAGCTCCTGGGGATTTGGGGTTGCTCTGGAAAACTCATTTGCACCACTGCTGTGCCTTGGAATGCTAG
TTGGAGTAATAAATCTCTGGAACAGATTTGGAATCACACGACCTGGATGGAGTGGGACAGAGAAATTAAC
AATTACACAAGCTTAATACACTCCTTAATTGAAGAATCGCAAAACCAGCAAGAAAAGAATGAACAAGAAT
TATTGGAATTAGATAAATGGGCAAGTTTGTGGAATTGGTTTAACATAACAAATTGGCTGTGGTATATAAA
ATTATTCATAATGATAGTAGGAGGCTTGGTAGGTTTAAGAATAGTTTTTGCTGTACTTTCTATAGTGAAT
AGAGTTAGGCAGGGATATTCACCATTATCGTTTCAGACCCACCTCCCAACCCCGAGGGGACCCAGAGAGG
GCCTATTTCCCATGATTCCTTCATATTTGCATATACGATACAAGGCTGTTAGAGAGATAATTAGAATTAA
TTTGACTGTAAACACAAAGATATTAGTACAAAATACGTGACGTAGAAAGTAATAATTTCTTGGGTAGTTT
GCAGTTTTAAAATTATGTTTTAAAATGGACTATCATATGCTTACCGTAACTTGAAAGTATTTCGATTTCT
TGGCTTTATATATCTTGTGGAAAGGACGAAACACCGCCCCTCAAAGACTTCCGGGGGTTTTAGAGCTAGA
AATAGCAAGTTAAAATAAGGCTAGTCCGTTATCAACTTGAAAAAGTGGCACCGAGTCGGTGCTTTTTTAA
GCTTGGCGTAACTAGATCTTGAGACAAATGGCAGTATTCATCCACAATTTTAAAAGAAAAGGGGGGATTG
GGGGGTACAGTGCAGGGGAAAGAATAGTAGACATAATAGCAACAGACATACAAACTAAAGAATTACAAAA
ACAAATTACAAAAATTCAAAATTTTCGGGTTTATTACAGGGACAGCAGAGATCCACTTTGGCGCCGGCTC
GAGGGGG
