>Addgene plasmid #77893 | SIK1 gRNA (BRDN0001487095) | depositor partial sequence | sequence record 145353 | Target Sequence
CCCCTCAAAGACTTCCGGGG
