>Addgene plasmid #77893 | SIK1 gRNA (BRDN0001487095) | addgene partial sequence | sequence record 188601 | hU6-F
AGAAAGTAATAATTTCTTGGGTAGTTTGCAGTTTTAAAATTATGTTTTAAAATGGACTATCATATGCTTA
CCGTAACTTGAAAGTATTTCGATTTCTTGGCTTTATATATCTTGTGGAAAGGACGAAACACCGCCCCTCA
AAGACTTCCGGGGGTTTTAGAGCTAGAAATAGCAAGTTAAAATAAGGCTAGTCCGTTATCAACTTGAAAA
AGTGGCACCGAGTCGGTGCTTTTTTAAGCTTGGCGTAACTAGATCTTGAGACAAATGGCAGTATTCATCC
ACAATTTTAAAAGAAAAGGGGGGATTGGGGGGTACAGTGCAGGGGAAAGAATAGTAGACATAATAGCAAC
AGACATACAAACTAAAGAATTACAAAAACAAATTACAAAAATTCAAAATTTTCGGGTTTATTACAGGGAC
AGCAGAGATCCACTTTGGCGCCGGCTCGAGGGGGCCCGGGTGCAAAGATGGATAAAGTTTTAAACAGAGA
GGAATCTTTGCAGCTAATGGACCTTCTAGGTCTTGAAAGGAGTGGGAATTGGCTCCGGTGCCCGTCAGTG
GGCAGAGCGC
